>Addgene plasmid #218290 | pToxEXPr6 | addgene full sequence | sequence record 433735 | Addgene NGS Result
GGCCCTCAGGGCAAGCCGAAGGTAGCCTTTTTTATTTCGTAATCCTGTAGATATTCTTCCAGCGGTTTTG
CCGTTCCCAGAGAATGAATTTCACCACTGTCTTTATCAATAATAAAAGGTGCGTTACCAGCTAAGCGCGC
GGCCTCATCTCCAGTTTCGAGAAATTCTCGTGCTTCGAAACAGAAATACCAGCCCTGGCTAAAGCGTCCA
TGTAGAGTAATGACGACCGGGAGATCTGCATCATCAAGGTAATGGTTCGCTTTCGCGAATGCGTCGTGAT
AAGTAATCATTCTAGACTATATTACCCTGTTATCCCTAGCGTAACTTTAAGGGTTCTCGAGAGCTCGTTA
AAGCCTTCGAGCGTCCCAAAACCTTCTCAAGCAAGGTTTTCAGTATAATGTTACATGCGTACACGCGTCT
GTACAGAAAAAAAAGAAAAATTTGAAATATAAATAACGTTCTTAATACTAACATAACTATAAAAAAATAA
ATAGGGACCTAGACTTCAGGTTGTCTAACTCCTTCCTTTTCGGTTAGAGCGGATGTGGGGGGAGGGCGTG
AATGTAAGCGTGACATAACTAATTACATGACTCGAGATTATTCCTTTGCCCTCGGACGAGTGCTGGGGCG
TCGGTTTCCACTATCGGCGAGTACTTCTACACAGCCATCGGTCCAGACGGCCGCGCTTCTGCGGGCGATT
TGTGTACGCCCGACAGTCCCGGCTCCGGATCGGACGATTGCGTCGCATCGACCCTGCGCCCAAGCTGCAT
CATCGAAATTGCCGTCAACCAAGCTCTGATAGAGTTGGTCAAGACCAATGCGGAGCATATACGCCCGGAG
CCGCGGCGATCCTGCAAGCTCCGGATGCCTCCGCTCGAAGTAGCGCGTCTGCTGCTCCATACAAGCCAAC
CACGGCCTCCAGAAGAAGATGTTGGCGACCTCGTATTGGGAATCCCCGAACATCGCCTCGCTCCAGTCAA
TGACCGCTGTTATGCGGCCATTGTCCGTCAGGACATTGTTGGAGCCGAAATCCGCGTGCACGAGGTGCCG
GACTTCGGGGCAGTCCTCGGCCCAAAGCATCAGCTCATCGAGAGCCTGCGCGACGGACGCACTGACGGTG
TCGTCCATCACAGTTTGCCAGTGATACACATGGGGATCAGCAATCGCGCATATGAAATCACGCCATGTAG
TGTATTGACCGATTCCTTGCGGTCCGAATGGGCCGAACCCGCTCGTCTGGCTAAGATCGGCCGCAGCGAT
CGCATCCATGGCCTCCGCGACCGGCTGCAGAACAGCGGGCAGTTCGGTTTCAGGCAGGTCTTGCAACGTG
ACACCCTGTGCACGGCGGGAGATGCAATAGGTCAGGCTCTCGCTGAATTCCCCAATGTCAAGCACTTCCG
GAATCGGGAGCGCGGCCGATGCAAAGTGCCGATAAACATAACGATCTTTGTAGAAACCATCGGCGCAGCT
ATTTACCCGCAGGACATATCCACGCCCTCCTACATCGAAGCTGAAAGCACGAGATTCTTCGCCCTCCGAG
AGCTGCATCAGGTCGGAGACGCTGTCGAACTTTTCGATCAGAAACTTCTCGACAGACGTCGCGGTGAGTT
CAGGCTTTTTACCCATGGTTGTTTAAACGCATGCACTGGCCGTCGTTTTACAACGTCGTGACTGGGAAAA
CCCTGGCGTTACCCAACTTAATCGCCTTGCAGCACATCCCCCTTTCGCCAGCTGGCGTAATAGCGAAGAG
GCCCGCACCGATCGCCCTTCCCAACAGTTGCGCAGCCTGAATGGCGAATGGCGCCTGATGCGGTATTTTC
TCCTTACGCATCTGTGCGGTATTTCACACCGCATATGGTGCACTCTCAGTACAATCTGCTCTGATGCCGC
ATAGTTAAGCCAGCCCCGACACCCGCCAACACCCGCTGACGCGCCCTGACGGGCTTGTCTGCTCCCGGCA
TCCGCTTACAGACAAGCTGTGACCGTCTCCGGGAGCTGCATGTGTCAGAGGTTTTCACCGTCATCACCGA
AACGCGCGAGACGAAAGGGCCTCGTGATACGCCTATTTTTATAGGTTAATGTCATGATAATAATGGTTTC
TTAGACGTCAGGTGGCACTTTTCGGGGAAATGTGCGCGGAACCCCTATTTGTTTATTTTTCTAAATACAT
TCAAATATGTATCCGCTCATGAGACAATAACCCTGATAAATGCTTCAATAATATTGAAAAAGGAAGAGTA
TGAGTATTCAACATTTCCGTGTCGCCCTTATTCCCTTTTTTGCGGCATTTTGCCTTCCTGTTTTTGCTCA
CCCAGAAACGCTGGTGAAAGTAAAAGATGCTGAAGATCAGTTGGGTGCACGAGTGGGTTACATCGAACTG
GATCTCAACAGCGGTAAGATCCTTGAGAGTTTTCGCCCCGAAGAACGTTTTCCAATGATGAGCACTTTTA
AAGTTCTGCTATGTGGCGCGGTATTATCCCGTATTGACGCCGGGCAAGAGCAACTCGGTCGCCGCATACA
CTATTCTCAGAATGACTTGGTTGAGTACTCACCAGTCACAGAAAAGCATCTTACGGATGGCATGACAGTA
AGAGAATTATGCAGTGCTGCCATAACCATGAGTGATAACACTGCGGCCAACTTACTTCTGACAACGATCG
GAGGACCGAAGGAGCTAACCGCTTTTTTGCACAACATGGGGGATCATGTAACTCGCCTTGATCGTTGGGA
ACCGGAGCTGAATGAAGCCATACCAAACGACGAGCGTGACACCACGATGCCTGTAGCAATGGCAACAACG
TTGCGCAAACTATTAACTGGCGAACTACTTACTCTAGCTTCCCGGCAACAATTAATAGACTGGATGGAGG
CGGATAAAGTTGCAGGACCACTTCTGCGCTCGGCCCTTCCGGCTGGCTGGTTTATTGCTGATAAATCTGG
AGCCGGTGAGCGTGGGTCTCGCGGTATCATTGCAGCACTGGGGCCAGATGGTAAGCCCTCCCGTATCGTA
GTTATCTACACGACGGGGAGTCAGGCAACTATGGATGAACGAAATAGACAGATCGCTGAGATAGGTGCCT
CACTGATTAAGCATTGGTAACTGTCAGACCAAGTTTACTCATATATACTTTAGATTGATTTAAAACTTCA
TTTTTAATTTAAAAGGATCTAGGTGAAGATCCTTTTTGATAATCTCATGACCAAAATCCCTTAACGTGAG
TTTTCGTTCCACTGAGCGTCAGACCCCGTAGAAAAGATCAAAGGATCTTCTTGAGATCCTTTTTTTCTGC
GCGTAATCTGCTGCTTGCAAACAAAAAAACCACCGCTACCAGCGGTGGTTTGTTTGCCGGATCAAGAGCT
ACCAACTCTTTTTCCGAAGGTAACTGGCTTCAGCAGAGCGCAGATACCAAATACTGTTCTTCTAGTGTAG
CCGTAGTTAGGCCACCACTTCAAGAACTCTGTAGCACCGCCTACATACCTCGCTCTGCTAATCCTGTTAC
CAGTGGCTGCTGCCAGTGGCGATAAGTCGTGTCTTACCGGGTTGGACTCAAGACGATAGTTACCGGATAA
GGCGCAGCGGTCGGGCTGAACGGGGGGTTCGTGCACACAGCCCAGCTTGGAGCGAACGACCTACACCGAA
CTGAGATACCTACAGCGTGAGCTATGAGAAAGCGCCACGCTTCCCGAAGGGAGAAAGGCGGACAGGTATC
CGGTAAGCGGCAGGGTCGGAACAGGAGAGCGCACGAGGGAGCTTCCAGGGGGAAACGCCTGGTATCTTTA
TAGTCCTGTCGGGTTTCGCCACCTCTGACTTGAGCGTCGATTTTTGTGATGCTCGTCAGGGGGGCGGAGC
CTATGGAAAAACGCCAGCAACGCGGCCTTTTTACGGTTCCTGGCCTTTTGCTGGCCTTTTGCTCACATGT
TCTTTCCTGCGTTATCCCCTGATTCTGTGGATAACCGTATTACCGCCTTTGAGTGAGCTGATACCGCTCG
CCGCAGCCGAACGACCGAGCGCAGCGAGTCAGTGAGCGAGGAAGCGGAAGAGCGCCCAATACGCAAACCG
CCTCTCCCCGCGCGTTGGCCGATTCATTAATGCAGCTGGCACGACAGGTTTCCCGACTGGAAAGCGGGCA
GTGAGCGCAACGCAATTAATGTGAGTTAGCTCACTCATTAGGCACCCCAGGCTTTACACTTTATGCTTCC
GGCTCGTATGTTGTGTGGAATTGTGAGCGGATAACAATTTCACACAGGAAACAGCTATGACCATGATTAC
GCCGTTTAAACTGTTACTGATATGTCTGAGGAAAGTTGATCAAGACCCAATAATAATCTATATACTGGTT
GAAACAAATCAGTGCCGGTAACGCTTTTTGTATCTTGAGATGGCGTATTTCTACTCCAGCATTCTAGTTA
AGAAAAAGTCTAAAAATGGGCGGCCGCGATATACATGTGATTAATACAGAAGGTAAATGGCAAGACGAAA
TTTGCTTGTTTATAATACAAAAAAACATACATAAGATATAATATATATTTCAATAGAAAAGAAAAAGTAT
AGAAAAGTGAATAAACAAAAGAAACATGAGAAAAATAGCTCGTCTTCTCAACTGGGTATCCTGCAGGTTA
ATTTGGCGCTATTTTTTTATACTTCCAAATCCTTGCTTTACAATCACCGCTACCAGTAGCAAAAACGTTA
TATTCTGGACCCAGCGGAGACCCGTTTGCCACAGCCACAGATATAACTGAATTCCTATGACCTTGCAACA
TCAATAACGGATTGCCGGATTTCTTATCCCAAAACAGGACACCACGATCTTTGGAACCGGACAAGATGTA
CTCATCATTTTGTGTGGTGGCCACGGACAATACAAAGTCTTTATGCCCGATATACGTAACTTCACAAGTG
CCGGAATTTGGAGTTTTCGAATCGCTCTTGTTGTTTGCATTCTGCAAATTCCAGAGCTTAACAGATCTAT
CTAATGAGCCGGATACAACGCTTTGTCCATCTCTCGTGAAGACAACGCTATAAACAGAGTCCTTGTGGCC
TGTACCGGATTCGTTTTCCGAATCTAGTCTTTCCACCAAGAATCCGGTCTCGGAATCCCAAACTCTCACA
GCACGATCTAGAGAACCAGCAGCGATGTATTTACCATCACCTGGTGATACAGCGACGGTGGTAACACCAT
CTTCAATGGATAAAGTCAATGAACACTGGCCTGTACGTAAGTCCCAAATACGAACGGTACGGTCACCAGA
ACCGGAGACTAATTTGTCACCTGAGGGAAAGTAGTCCAATGAATAAATATCTTGTTCGTGGCCTTGAAGA
ATCATAACAATCTTTCTATTTTCAATATCCCAAATTCTAATCAGTCTGTCTTCAGCACCTGTTGCCAAAA
ATTTCCCATCTGGAGAAAAACACACTGAACGGATATACAAGTCGGATGATGGGGAAGACGAAGTGTTCAG
GTTTTCCACATCTTTTGCCAATTCTGCTGCCGAAGTCATCGCTGTGGTAGTAATTGTGGTGGTAGTAGTG
GTTGTCATTGTATTGTTATCCGTGGACGTGGTGGTGTTATTTTCAGTGATCGAATTTCGATGGTTATTGG
CAGCAGAATCGTCAGATAAACGGGCCACCAGAGAACCGTCTGAAACGCGATACACTTGAGTAGTTTTGTT
GCAGCCTGTGGCTAAGTATTCACCATCGTTACTGAACTTCACGCAACAAACAACTGAAGTATGATCCAAA
GATTTGTGTAACTCAACGTCAATTTCTCTTGGTAGTGCCGGGTTGTATAAAATATAATAATCATTTGTTT
GCTTCTTCAGAGCATCGGGAACAGACTGGGAATCTAGATCCAAAAGGAAAGGTGGGATAGGTTTAGAGTG
GTTTGCTCTTTGATTATAAGGGACTAAGTAGTGATCCTGGTGCAAACTAGCCGGGGTGGCGTCTTCCTCC
TTAGGTTTGATTTCAGTTTCAGTTGCGGTGGTAGTGGTGGCCGTGGTGGCGGATCCGGTGTCATTTATCT
TCGAGGTATTATTATTTTCCGGTTCAGTTTCTTTCAACGTAGATTCAGGTGCCTTGACAGAGGGTAAAGT
AGTGGTCTCTTTAGAAGTAGGAGATCCGTTGATGGCTGTGTTACTCAATGGTGCCACGGAAACCTGGGGA
GGTGGTTGCTGTTGTTGAAGTTGCTGCTGTTGCAGTTGCTGTTGTGGTAGTTGTTGTTGGGCGTTTGAGG
ACACCACAGGCAAAGTGGTGGTAGGCAACTGTGAGCCAACCAGATTAGGACGGCTAGCTTGTACTGGGAA
GGCCGATGGCGAACCAGTAGTTGTGTTTGCTGCTGGAGTGGCGGTGGCCGAAGTAGTAGCCGGTGGTTGT
TGCGCAACTGGAACAGATGCAGATGCAGCGGCTAGCTGCTGTTGTTGCTGTTGTAAATGCTGCTGGACCT
GTTGCTGCTGTTGCTGTTGCTGCTGTTGCTGTTGCTGCTGTTGCTGGACGGTCAAAGATGCAATTTGATG
GTCTCTTTGCTCCAGCCCTAGTTTCAAGTGCTTGATCTCTTCTTCGTACGCGTCCTTCATTTTCCTGTGA
GTTAGCTCCAGTTCGTAGACGGTGTTTCTTATCTGCTGCATCTCAGCCAGCTGCTGGTTCATTTTGAAAT
CGTAATCCTTTTGGTTTTGAAGACGGTAGGTATTTGCCTCTTGTGAGACTTGGAGAAACTCCTGTCTGAT
GGCATCGAGAAGCTCATTCAGCTTATTCTGCGTATTCGAAACGCTGGCAGTCAACTTTCTCTTCTTTCTT
TTAGCAGTTGTAGAGGTAGAGGAGCCAGATTCACATTTCAACTGTTTCTCCAAACCGCAGATGATCAATT
CCAAACCAAACAAAAAAGCTGGTTCAGCACCTTGATGATCAAACAACTCAATGGCTTGTCTCAATAATGG
TGGCATAGAATCAGTAGTTGGAGTTTCCCTTTCTTCTTTGGCGACTTGATGTTCTTGATCTTCCAAAACA
CAACCCAAGGTAAAATGACCAACAGCAGACAAAGCATACAAGGCGTTTTCTAAAGAGAAACCTTGTTGAC
ACAAGAAAGCCAACTGGTTTTCCAAAGTTTCGTATTGCTTTTCAGTTGGTCTAGTACCCAAGTGAACTTT
AGCACCATCTCTATGAGACAACAAAGCACATCTGAAAGACTTGGCGTTGTTTCTCAAGAAATCTTGCCAT
GATTCACCTTCCAATGGACAGAAATGGGTATGATGTCTATCCAACATTTCAATGGCCAAAGCGTCCAACA
AAGCTCTTTTGTTCTTAACATGCCAGTACAAGGTAGGTTGTTCAACACCCAATTTTTGAGCCAACTTTCT
AGTGGTCAAACCTTCAATACCAACTTCGTTCAACAATTCCAAGGCAGAGTTAATAACCTTGGACTTATCC
AATCTGGACATGATCCGCGGAGTGGCGGTTGTTGTCGTAGGTGGGGGAGGAGGAGGTTGTTATGTTTGAC
ACTGAGTTAAAGCCTTGGAAGTTTAAATAAAACAAGAAGACAAGAAGAAAGGAAAATTTCGCTAAAAAAC
ATATTTCTGTATTCATTTCTCGAGTTGTCCATTGAGGTGAAATTTCTTCTAATATATAGTGAATGTAGGG
AGCGAGAACAAAAGAGAACAAGGTGTTCAAAACCACGTTCATCACTCGGTACGATGTATATTTGCGACTC
TTTTTAGCCCTACTTAATGCTGAGCCACTTTGCCTTACAACCCTCATAAATGTATTTTTATCCTAGCTTC
TTTTTCCATATTGCCCTAGGTCTTGTTTATTCATGTCACGTGACTATATTTCCAGGTTTTTCTTTTTTTC
CTCGTCCCTTTTGTGGGAAAAGAAAGCGTCCTTACTAAAAATGAGGGAGCTTTAACTTTAATATACAGCT
TTTGGCAGCTTGGTGTTGTTTTTCATTGTATTAATTAACCGCTTTGAAAGATGATACTCTTTATTTCTAG
ACAGTTATATATATATATATATATATATATATATATATATACTCGAGTTATTACTTAAGGAAAGTTTCGG
AGGAGATAGTGTTCGGCAGTTTGTACATCATCTGCGGGATCAGGTACGGTTTGATCAGGTTGTAGAAGAT
CAGGTAAGACATAGAATCGATGTAGATGATCGGTTTGTTTTTGTTGATTTTTACGTAACAGTTCAGTTGG
AATTTGTTACGCAGACCCTTAACCAGGTATTCTACTTCTTCGAAAGTGAAAGACTGGGTGTTCAGTACGA
TCGATTTGTTGGTAGAGTTTTTGTTGTAATCCCATTTACCACCATCATCCATGAACCAGTATGCCAGAGA
CATCGGGGTCAGGTAGTTTTCAACCAGGTTGTTCGGGATGGTTTTTTTGTTGTTAACGATGAACAGGTTA
GCCAGTTTGTTGAAGGCTTGGTGTTTGAAAGTCTGGGCGCCCCAGGTGATTACCAGGTTACCCAGGTGGT
TAACACGTTCTTTTTTGTGCGGCGGGGACAGTACCCACTGATCGTACAGCAGACATACGTGGTCCATGTA
TGCTTTGTTTTTCCACTCGAACTGCATACAGTAGGTTTTACCTTCATCACGAGAACGGATGTAAGCATCA
CCCAGGATCAGACCGATACCTGCTTCGAACTGTTCGATGTTCAGTTCGATCAGCTGGGATTTGTATTCTT
TCAGCAGTTTAGAGTTCGGACCCAGGTTCATTACCTGGTTTTTTTGATGCATTTTACTAGTGATTGATTC
TTTTGAAGAGAAGCAAGGCAAAAAACAGTACGAAGCAACTTCATGTTAACAGAAGAAGAAGGAAACTAAC
CCATTTATATATAATTTTATGAGGGGACCGATCCTAAAAAGTTATTTGTAAAGCTCGTACAAGATTGATT
GATGACTTCCCGACAAACTATTGTGCGGTGGAGTATTTTGTATTATAGAAATGATAGTGTCCATGCACTT
TAATAAGATCTTTTTTGCGGACATTTGTTTCGGGGCCGTCCAAAGTTGTTTGATGGTATAACTCCGCATA
TTTGACATCTTTCTCTTTTAAACCAGTATCGGTTAGTCTTTTGCAATTTTCTTGAGGGATTCAGTCTAGA
AAGTTGATTTTCATTGCTGTTAAGATAAAAATTCCTTCTAACCCAGCTTGTACTCCGTATACTTTCAATG
CTCTCAAAAAGATATGGATACTAGTTAGTTTAGACCCTGTAGTTTCACCAGCTGCTAGTATTCAACGTTC
ATGCGACTTCTATAAAGGAGTGCTTGGCTTTGATGTTACAACATTCGGGAACTATCGCAGGGCTTTGTCT
TTTTTTGGAGTCAGAAAAATCAATTTGCATGAGGTGGGAAAGGAATTTGAGCCCAAGGCACAGAAGCCAA
CTCTCGGATCTGTCGATCTGTGTTTTATCTTAGAGGATCCTTTGAATAACAGTTACCCATCTTGAAAGCT
TGGATTTTCCAATTGAAGAGGGCACTGTAATCCGTACAGGCGCAGTCAACCCTATTATCAGTATACATCC
GTGATTAAGATGAAAGTGTGATGGAAATATCAAATAGAATAAAAGAAACGGAATAGAGCTATTTTTTTTT
TTATATTATAGACATAGTCTAAGCGAGTTTAACCTTTGAAATATAAAAAAAAACAAAAGGAAAAAAGTAG
TATGTGGGCTGCACTAAACTAAAACCGTGAGGTATTTAGATATATATTCTACATTGTTTTACGTTATAGC
ATGTATAAAGAGCTCG
Features (pLannotate 1.2.2; 18 found; start..end, strand, type, name):
      9..290     -  CDS            yrhB: YRHB_ECOLI - Protein predicted: Swiss-Prot protein existence level 4. From Escherichia coli (strain K12).
    355..544     -  terminator     CYC1 terminator: S. cerevisiae CYC1; transcription terminator for CYC1
    599..1620    -  CDS            HygR (fragment): aminoglycoside phosphotransferase from E. coli; aph(4)-Ia; confers resistance to hygromycin
   1644..1798    +  CDS            lacZα (fragment): LacZα fragment of β-galactosidase; lacZ fragment
   1804..1903    -  misc_feature   bom (fragment): basis of mobility region from pBR322
   2005..2040    -  CDS            rop (fragment): Rop protein, which maintains plasmids at low copy number; rop
   2135..2239    +  promoter       AmpR promoter: bla
   2240..3100    +  CDS            AmpR: β-lactamase; bla; confers resistance to ampicillin, carbenicillin, and related antibiotics
   3271..3859    +  rep_origin     ori: high-copy-number ColE1/pMB1/pBR322/pUC origin of replication
   4042..4134    +  CDS            lacI (fragment): lac repressor; lacI; The lac repressor binds to the lac operator to inhibit transcription in E. coli. This inhibition can be relieved by adding lactose or isopropyl-β-D-thiogalactopyranoside (IPTG).
   4147..4168    +  protein_bind   CAP binding site: CAP binding activates transcription in the presence of cAMP. E. coli catabolite activator protein
   4183..4213    +  promoter       lac promoter: promoter for the E. coli lac operon
   4221..4237    +  protein_bind   lac operator: The lac repressor binds to the lac operator to inhibit transcription in E. coli. This inhibition can be relieved by adding lactose or isopropyl-β-D-thiogalactopyranoside (IPTG). lac repressor encoded by lacI
   4621..6774    -  CDS            TUP1: TUP1_YEAST - Also known as AAR1, AER2, AMM1, CYC9, FLK1, SFL2, UMR7. Experimental evidence at protein level: Swiss-Prot protein existence level 1. Acts as component of the CYC8-TUP1 corepressor complex which is involved in the repression of many genes in a wide variety of physiological processes including heme-regulated and catabolite repressed genes. May also be involved in the derepression of at least some target genes. The complex is recruited to target genes by interaction with DNA-bound transcriptional repressors, like MATALPHA2, MIG1, RFX1 and SKO1. The complex recruits histone deacetyla
   6811..7431    -  CDS            tetR: TETR2_ECOLX - Experimental evidence at protein level: Swiss-Prot protein existence level 1. TetR is the repressor of the tetracycline resistance element; its N-terminal region forms a helix-turn-helix structure and binds DNA. Binding of tetracycline to TetR reduces the repressor affinity for the tetracycline resistance gene (tetA) promoter operator sites. From Escherichia coli.
   7442..7747    -  CDS            YFD2_YEAST: Protein uncertain: Swiss-Prot protein existence level 5. From Saccharomyces cerevisiae (strain ATCC 204508 / S288c) (Baker's yeast).
   8034..8726    -  CDS            SCEI: SCE1_YEAST - Also known as OMEGA, SECY. Experimental evidence at protein level: Swiss-Prot protein existence level 1. Mitochondrial DNA endonuclease involved in intron homing. It introduces a specific double-strand break in the DNA of the 21S rRNA gene and thus mediates the insertion of an intron, containing its own coding sequence (group I intron), into an intronless gene. Specifically recognizes and cleaves the sequence 5'-TAGGGATAACAGGGTAAT-3'. From Saccharomyces cerevisiae (strain ATCC 204508 / S288c) (Baker's yeast).
   9200..9424    +  CDS            Glod5 (fragment): GLOD5_MOUSE - Experimental evidence at protein level: Swiss-Prot protein existence level 1. From Mus musculus (Mouse).
