[The description below was written by a language model from this plasmid's Addgene catalogue record and pLannotate feature annotations shown in this document.]
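Description:
pToxEXPr6 is a yeast genome-engineering plasmid built on a pUC19 backbone by Gibson assembly. It is propagated in E. coli at high copy through the ColE1/pUC origin and selected with ampicillin via the bla gene. Remnants of the lac region (lacZα fragment, lac promoter and operator, CAP site) are carried over from the backbone. No yeast replication origin or centromere is annotated. Together with the HO-derived segment named in the insert, this suggests the cassette is meant to be integrated into the Saccharomyces cerevisiae genome at the HO locus, although the record does not spell out the integration scheme.

The synthetic insert has three functional units. The first is a hygromycin resistance gene (hph) ending in the CYC1 terminator, which provides selection in yeast. No promoter for hph is listed in the insert name or found in the feature table, and the plasmid is intended for use with a companion construct, pJQR3, so the marker may only be completed in combination with that partner. After the marker come an I-SceI recognition site and a repeat element ("Repeat2"), an arrangement consistent with nuclease-triggered marker excision and recycling. The second unit places the homing endonuclease I-SceI under the cyanamide-inducible DDI2 promoter with a synthetic terminator, so double-strand breaks can be induced on demand. The third expresses a TetR–TUP1 fusion from the HAC1 promoter with the ABF1 terminator, tethering the TUP1 corepressor to tet operator sites for tetracycline-responsive repression. Several minor annotations (yrhB, Glod5, YFD2) are probably incidental matches to promoter or flanking sequence. The associated work uses the system for iterative genome engineering and parallel promoter characterisation in yeast.
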