Addgene plasmid #218290: pToxEXPr6
Purpose: Introduction of a cyanamide-inducible I-SceI expression cassette and a TetR-TUP1 expression cassette, use together with pJQR3
Depositing lab: Claudia Vickers. Depositing organization: Queensland University of Technology. Publication: Cyanamide-inducible expression of homing nuclease I-SceI for iterative genome engineering and parallel promoter characterisation in Saccharomyces cerevisiae. McDonnell L, Evans S, Lu Z, Suchoronczak M, Leighton J, Ordeniza E, Ritchie B, Valado N, Walsh N, Antoney J, Wang C , Scott C, Speight R, Vickers CE, Peng B. bioRxiv 2024.03.26.586389 10.1101/2024.03.26.586389.
Backbone
  Vector backbone: pUC19
  Vector type: Yeast Expression
Growth in bacteria
  Bacterial resistance: Ampicillin, 100 μg/mL
  Growth temperature: 37°C
  Growth strain: DH5alpha
  Copy number: High Copy
Gene/Insert
  Gene/Insert name: hph>tCYC1-ISceI.site-Repeat2-pDDI2>ISceI>tSynth3-pHAC1>TetR>TUP1>tABF1-HO(182,1979)
  Species: Synthetic
  Cloning method: Gibson Cloning
Terms and licenses: Academic/Nonprofit Terms; Industry Terms: Not Available to Industry
Depositor comments: Please visit https://doi.org/10.1101/2024.03.26.586389 for bioRxiv preprint.
How to cite: pToxEXPr6 was a gift from Claudia Vickers (Addgene plasmid # 218290 ; http://n2t.net/addgene:218290 ; RRID:Addgene_218290)
